Addgene plasmid #27679: Rab5a-pmCherryC1
Depositing lab: Christien Merrifield. Depositing organization: MRC Laboratory of Molecular Biology. Publication: A high precision survey of the molecular dynamics of Mammalian clathrin-mediated endocytosis. Taylor MJ, Perrais D, Merrifield CJ. PLoS Biol. 2011 Mar . 9(3):e1000604. 10.1371/journal.pbio.1000604 PubMed 21445324.
Backbone
  Vector backbone: pmCherry-C1
  Backbone manufacturer: Clontech
  Backbone size w/o insert (bp): 4722
  Vector type: Mammalian Expression
  Selectable markers: Neomycin (select with G418)
Growth in bacteria
  Bacterial resistance: Kanamycin, 50 μg/mL
  Growth temperature: 37°C
  Growth strain: DH5alpha
  Copy number: Unknown
Gene/Insert
  Gene/Insert name: Rab5a
  Species: M. musculus (mouse)
  Insert size (bp): 650
  Entrez Gene: Rab5a (a.k.a. 2410015H04Rik, nnyRab5a)
  Tag / fusion protein: mCherry (N terminal on backbone)
  Cloning method: Restriction Enzyme; 5′ cloning site BglII (not destroyed); 3′ cloning site EcoRI (not destroyed)
  Sequencing primers: 5′ mCherry-F 5'-ccccgtaatgcagaagaaga; 3′ SV40pA-R
Terms and licenses: Academic/Nonprofit Terms; Industry Terms: Not Available to Industry
Depositor comments: Cloned from IMAGE clone: 2649317 (MGC:6509).
How to cite: Rab5a-pmCherryC1 was a gift from Christien Merrifield (Addgene plasmid # 27679 ; http://n2t.net/addgene:27679 ; RRID:Addgene_27679)
