[The description below was written by a language model from this plasmid's Addgene catalogue record and pLannotate feature annotations shown in this document.]
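Description:
Rab5a-pmCherryC1 is a mammalian expression plasmid built on the Clontech pmCherry-C1 backbone that produces mouse Rab5a fused at its N terminus to the red fluorescent protein mCherry. The Rab5a coding sequence, about 650 bp and derived from an IMAGE cDNA clone, was inserted between the BglII and EcoRI sites of the multiple cloning site, both of which remain intact. This places it in frame downstream of mCherry, separated by a short linker. Transcription of the fusion is driven by the human cytomegalovirus immediate early enhancer and promoter and terminated by the SV40 polyadenylation signal. Leaving the C terminus of Rab5a free suits a Rab GTPase, because these proteins generally depend on C-terminal lipid modification for membrane attachment.

The sequenced plasmid is 5,358 nt. It replicates in E. coli from a high-copy ColE1/pUC-type origin and also carries an f1 origin for single-stranded DNA production. A single Tn5 aminoglycoside phosphotransferase gene (NeoR/KanR) serves both hosts. A bacterial bla-type promoter drives it for kanamycin selection in bacteria, and the SV40 enhancer/early promoter drives it for G418 selection of stably transfected mammalian cells, with the HSV TK polyadenylation signal downstream. The small ble, bGH poly(A) and large T antigen fragments in the annotation are probably incidental matches to backbone sequence, not functional elements.

Rab5a is a small GTPase that regulates intracellular membrane trafficking, so the fusion serves as a live-cell fluorescent marker for Rab5a-positive compartments. It was deposited in connection with an imaging study of the molecular dynamics of clathrin-mediated endocytosis in mammalian cells.
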