Features (pLannotate 1.2.2; 15 found; start..end, strand, type, name):
    105..257     +  CDS            ble (fragment): BLE_KLEPN - Experimental evidence at protein level: Swiss-Prot protein existence level 1. Binding protein with a strong affinity to the bleomycin family of antibiotics. Binds to CL990; an antimitotic-antibiotic compound. From Klebsiella pneumoniae.
    316..363     +  polyA_signal   HSV TK poly(A) signal: herpes simplex virus thymidine kinase polyadenylation signal (Cole and Stacy, 1985)
    454..470     -  polyA_signal   bGH poly(A) signal (fragment): bovine growth hormone polyadenylation signal
    692..1280    +  rep_origin     ori: high-copy-number ColE1/pMB1/pBR322/pUC origin of replication
   1455..1758    +  enhancer       CMV enhancer: human cytomegalovirus immediate early enhancer
   1759..1962    +  promoter       CMV promoter: human cytomegalovirus (CMV) immediate early promoter
   1994..2701    +  CDS            mCherry: mCherry is a basic (constitutively fluorescent) red fluorescent protein published in 2004, derived from Discosoma sp.. It is reported to be a very rapidly-maturing monomer with low acid sensitivity.
   2732..3376    +  CDS            Rab5a: RAB5A_MOUSE - Also known as nnyRab5a. Experimental evidence at protein level: Swiss-Prot protein existence level 1. Small GTPase which cycles between active GTP-bound and inactive GDP-bound states. In its active state, binds to a variety of effector proteins to regulate cellular responses such as of intracellular membrane trafficking, from the formation of transport vesicles to their fusion with membranes. Active GTP-bound form is able to recruit to membranes different sets of downstream effectors directly responsible for vesicle formation, movement, tethering and fusion. RAB5A is required for
   3380..3416    +  misc_feature   MCS (fragment): multiple cloning site
   3433..3517    +  CDS            large T antigen (fragment): large T antigen from SV40 (simian virus 40)
   3540..3661    +  polyA_signal   SV40 poly(A) signal: SV40 polyadenylation signal
   3695..4123    -  rep_origin     f1 ori (sequence partly withheld): f1 bacteriophage origin of replication; arrow indicates direction of (+) strand synthesis
   4150..4254    +  promoter       AmpR promoter: bla
   4256..4613    +  promoter       SV40 promoter: SV40 enhancer and early promoter
   4648..84      +  CDS            NeoR/KanR (across the origin): aminoglycoside phosphotransferase from Tn5; aph(3')-II (or nptII); confers resistance to neomycin, kanamycin, and G418 (Geneticin®)
>Addgene plasmid #27679 | Rab5a-pmCherryC1 | addgene full sequence | sequence record 199003 | Addgene NGS Result
GACCGCTTCCTCGTGCTTTACGGTATCGCCGCTCCCGATTCGCAGCGCATCGCCTTCTATCGCCTTCTTG
ACGAGTTCTTCTGAGCGGGACTCTGGGGTTCGAAATGACCGACCAAGCGACGCCCAACCTGCCATCACGA
GATTTCGATTCCACCGCCGCCTTCTATGAAAGGTTGGGCTTCGGAATCGTTTTCCGGGACGCCGGCTGGA
TGATCCTCCAGCGCGGGGATCTCATGCTGGAGTTCTTCGCCCACCCTAGGGGGAGGCTAACTGAAACACG
GAAGGAGACAATACCGGAAGGAACCCGCGCTATGACGGCAATAAAAAGACAGAATAAAACGCACGGTGTT
GGGTCGTTTGTTCATAAACGCGGGGTTCGGTCCCAGGGCTGGCACTCTGTCGATACCCCACCGAGACCCC
ATTGGGGCCAATACGCCCGCGTTTCTTCCTTTTCCCCACCCCACCCCCCAAGTTCGGGTGAAGGCCCAGG
GCTCGCAGCCAACGTCGGGGCGGCAGGCCCTGCCATAGCCTCAGGTTACTCATATATACTTTAGATTGAT
TTAAAACTTCATTTTTAATTTAAAAGGATCTAGGTGAAGATCCTTTTTGATAATCTCATGACCAAAATCC
CTTAACGTGAGTTTTCGTTCCACTGAGCGTCAGACCCCGTAGAAAAGATCAAAGGATCTTCTTGAGATCC
TTTTTTTCTGCGCGTAATCTGCTGCTTGCAAACAAAAAAACCACCGCTACCAGCGGTGGTTTGTTTGCCG
GATCAAGAGCTACCAACTCTTTTTCCGAAGGTAACTGGCTTCAGCAGAGCGCAGATACCAAATACTGTTC
TTCTAGTGTAGCCGTAGTTAGGCCACCACTTCAAGAACTCTGTAGCACCGCCTACATACCTCGCTCTGCT
AATCCTGTTACCAGTGGCTGCTGCCAGTGGCGATAAGTCGTGTCTTACCGGGTTGGACTCAAGACGATAG
TTACCGGATAAGGCGCAGCGGTCGGGCTGAACGGGGGGTTCGTGCACACAGCCCAGCTTGGAGCGAACGA
CCTACACCGAACTGAGATACCTACAGCGTGAGCTATGAGAAAGCGCCACGCTTCCCGAAGGGAGAAAGGC
GGACAGGTATCCGGTAAGCGGCAGGGTCGGAACAGGAGAGCGCACGAGGGAGCTTCCAGGGGGAAACGCC
TGGTATCTTTATAGTCCTGTCGGGTTTCGCCACCTCTGACTTGAGCGTCGATTTTTGTGATGCTCGTCAG
GGGGGCGGAGCCTATGGAAAAACGCCAGCAACGCGGCCTTTTTACGGTTCCTGGCCTTTTGCTGGCCTTT
TGCTCACATGTTCTTTCCTGCGTTATCCCCTGATTCTGTGGATAACCGTATTACCGCCATGCATTAGTTA
TTAATAGTAATCAATTACGGGGTCATTAGTTCATAGCCCATATATGGAGTTCCGCGTTACATAACTTACG
GTAAATGGCCCGCCTGGCTGACCGCCCAACGACCCCCGCCCATTGACGTCAATAATGACGTATGTTCCCA
TAGTAACGCCAATAGGGACTTTCCATTGACGTCAATGGGTGGAGTATTTACGGTAAACTGCCCACTTGGC
AGTACATCAAGTGTATCATATGCCAAGTACGCCCCCTATTGACGTCAATGACGGTAAATGGCCCGCCTGG
CATTATGCCCAGTACATGACCTTATGGGACTTTCCTACTTGGCAGTACATCTACGTATTAGTCATCGCTA
TTACCATGGTGATGCGGTTTTGGCAGTACATCAATGGGCGTGGATAGCGGTTTGACTCACGGGGATTTCC
AAGTCTCCACCCCATTGACGTCAATGGGAGTTTGTTTTGGCACCAAAATCAACGGGACTTTCCAAAATGT
CGTAACAACTCCGCCCCATTGACGCAAATGGGCGGTAGGCGTGTACGGTGGGAGGTCTATATAAGCAGAG
CTGGTTTAGTGAACCGTCAGATCCGCTAGCACCATGGTGAGCAAGGGCGAGGAGGATAACATGGCCATCA
TCAAGGAGTTCATGCGCTTCAAGGTGCACATGGAGGGCTCCGTGAACGGCCACGAGTTCGAGATCGAGGG
CGAGGGCGAGGGCCGCCCCTACGAGGGCACCCAGACCGCCAAGCTGAAGGTGACCAAGGGTGGCCCCCTG
CCCTTCGCCTGGGACATCCTGTCCCCTCAGTTCATGTACGGCTCCAAGGCCTACGTGAAGCACCCCGCCG
ACATCCCCGACTACTTGAAGCTGTCCTTCCCCGAGGGCTTCAAGTGGGAGCGCGTGATGAACTTCGAGGA
CGGCGGCGTGGTGACCGTGACCCAGGACTCCTCCCTGCAGGACGGCGAGTTCATCTACAAGGTGAAGCTG
CGCGGCACCAACTTCCCCTCCGACGGCCCCGTAATGCAGAAGAAGACCATGGGCTGGGAGGCCTCCTCCG
AGCGGATGTACCCCGAGGACGGCGCCCTGAAGGGCGAGATCAAGCAGAGGCTGAAGCTGAAGGACGGCGG
CCACTACGACGCTGAGGTCAAGACCACCTACAAGGCCAAGAAGCCCGTGCAGCTGCCCGGCGCCTACAAC
GTCAACATCAAGTTGGACATCACCTCCCACAACGAGGACTACACCATCGTGGAACAGTACGAACGCGCCG
AGGGCCGCCACTCCACCGGCGGCATGGACGAGCTGTACAAGTCCGGACTCAGATCTGGTTCAGGATCTGG
AATGGCTAATCGAGGAGCAACAAGACCCAACGGGCCAAATACTGGAAATAAAATATGCCAGTTCAAACTG
GTCCTTCTAGGAGAGTCTGCTGTTGGCAAATCAAGCCTGGTTCTTCGCTTTGTGAAAGGCCAATTTCATG
AATTTCAAGAGAGTACCATTGGGGCTGCCTTTCTAACCCAAACTGTGTGTCTTGATGACACAACAGTAAA
ATTTGAAATATGGGATACAGCTGGTCAAGAACGGTATCATAGCTTAGCACCAATGTACTACCGAGGAGCA
CAAGCAGCCATAGTTGTGTATGATATCACAAATGAGGAATCCTTTGCGAGAGCAAAAAACTGGGTTAAAG
AACTTCAAAGGCAAGCAAGTCCTAATATTGTGATAGCTTTGTCAGGAAACAAAGCTGACTTAGCAAATAA
AAGAGCTGTTGACTTCCAGGAAGCACAGTCCTATGCAGATGACAACAGCTTATTATTTATGGAGACATCA
GCTAAGACATCAATGAATGTAAATGAAATATTTATGGCAATAGCTAAAAAGCTGCCAAAGAATGAACCAC
AGAATCCTGGTGCAAACTCAGCCAGAGGACGAGGAGTAGACCTTACTGAGCCTGCACAGCCAGCCAGAAG
CCAGTGTTGTAGTAACTGAGAATTCTGCAGTCGACGGTACCGCGGGCCCGGGATCCACCGGATCTAGATA
ACTGATCATAATCAGCCATACCACATTTGTAGAGGTTTTACTTGCTTTAAAAAACCTCCCACACCTCCCC
CTGAACCTGAAACATAAAATGAATGCAATTGTTGTTGTTAACTTGTTTATTGCAGCTTATAATGGTTACA
AATAAAGCAATAGCATCACAAATTTCACAAATAAAGCATTTTTTTCACTGCATTCTAGTTGTGGTTTGTC
CAAACTCATCAATGTATCTTAACGCGTAAATTGTAAGCGTTAATATTTTGTTAAAATTCGCGTTAAATTT
TTGTTAAATCAGCTCATTTTTTAACCAATAGGCCGAAATCGGCAAAATCCCTTATAAATCAAAAGAATAG
ACCGAGATAGGGT
[37 nt withheld, positions 3794-3830]
AAAGAACGTGGACTCCAACGTCAAAGG
[49 nt withheld, positions 3858-3906]
T
[91 nt withheld, positions 3908-3998]
G
[124 nt withheld, positions 4000-4123]
CAGGTGGCACTTTTCGGGGAAATGTGCGCGGAACCCCTATTTGTTTATTTTTCTAAATACATTCAAATAT
GTATCCGCTCATGAGACAATAACCCTGATAAATGCTTCAATAATATTGAAAAAGGAAGAGTCCTGAGGCG
GAAAGAACCAGCTGTGGAATGTGTGTCAGTTAGGGTGTGGAAAGTCCCCAGGCTCCCCAGCAGGCAGAAG
TATGCAAAGCATGCATCTCAATTAGTCAGCAACCAGGTGTGGAAAGTCCCCAGGCTCCCCAGCAGGCAGA
AGTATGCAAAGCATGCATCTCAATTAGTCAGCAACCATAGTCCCGCCCCTAACTCCGCCCATCCCGCCCC
TAACTCCGCCCAGTTCCGCCCATTCTCCGCCCCATGGCTGACTAATTTTTTTTATTTATGCAGAGGCCGA
GGCCGCCTCGGCCTCTGAGCTATTCCAGAAGTAGTGAGGAGGCTTTTTTGGAGGCCTAGGCTTTTGCAAA
GATCGATCAAGAGACAGGATGAGGATCGTTTCGCATGATTGAACAAGATGGATTGCACGCAGGTTCTCCG
GCCGCTTGGGTGGAGAGGCTATTCGGCTATGACTGGGCACAACAGACAATCGGCTGCTCTGATGCCGCCG
TGTTCCGGCTGTCAGCGCAGGGGCGCCCGGTTCTTTTTGTCAAGACCGACCTGTCCGGTGCCCTGAATGA
ACTGCAAGACGAGGCAGCGCGGCTATCGTGGCTGGCCACGACGGGCGTTCCTTGCGCAGCTGTGCTCGAC
GTTGTCACTGAAGCGGGAAGGGACTGGCTGCTATTGGGCGAAGTGCCGGGGCAGGATCTCCTGTCATCTC
ACCTTGCTCCTGCCGAGAAAGTATCCATCATGGCTGATGCAATGCGGCGGCTGCATACGCTTGATCCGGC
TACCTGCCCATTCGACCACCAAGCGAAACATCGCATCGAGCGAGCACGTACTCGGATGGAAGCCGGTCTT
GTCGATCAGGATGATCTGGACGAAGAGCATCAGGGGCTCGCGCCAGCCGAACTGTTCGCCAGGCTCAAGG
CGAGCATGCCCGACGGCGAGGATCTCGTCGTGACCCATGGCGATGCCTGCTTGCCGAATATCATGGTGGA
AAATGGCCGCTTTTCTGGATTCATCGACTGTGGCCGGCTGGGTGTGGCGGACCGCTATCAGGACATAGCG
TTGGCTACCCGTGATATTGCTGAAGAGCTTGGCGGCGAATGGGCT
