>Addgene plasmid #27679 | Rab5a-pmCherryC1 | addgene partial sequence | sequence record 34022 | 27679 with mCherry-F (5' ccccgtaatgcagaagaaga 3')
GGACGGGCGCCCTGAAGGGCGAGATCAAGCAGAGGCTGAAGCTGAAGGACGGCGGCCACTACGACGCTGA
GGTCAAGACCACCTACAAGGCCAAGAAGCCCGTGCAGCTGCCCGGCGCCTACAACGTCAACATCAAGTTG
GACATCACCTCCCACAACGAGGACTACACCATCGTGGAACAGTACGAACGCGCCGAGGGCCGCCACTCCA
CCGGCGGCATGGACGAGCTGTACAAGTCCGGACTCAGATCTGGTTCAGGATCTGGAATGGCTAATCGAGG
AGCAACAAGACCCAACGGGCCAAATACTGGAAATAAAATATGCCAGTTCAAACTGGTCCTTCTAGGAGAG
TCTGCTGTTGGCAAATCAAGCCTGGTTCTTCGCTTTGTGAAAGGCCAATTTCATGAATTTCAAGAGAGTA
CCATTGGGGCTGCCTTTCTAACCCAAACTGTGTGTCTTGATGACACAACAGTAAAATTTGAAATATGGGA
TACAGCTGGTCAAGAACGGTATCATAGCTTAGCACCAATGTACTACCGAGGAGCACAAGCAGCCATAGTT
GTGTATGATATCACAAATGAGGAATCCTTTGCGAGAGCAAAAAACTGGGTTAAAGAACTTCAAAGGCAAG
CAAGTCCTAATATTGTGATAGCTTTGTCAGGAAACAAAGCTGACTTAGCAAATAAAAGAGCTGTTGACTT
CCAGGAAGCACAGTCCTATGCAGATGACAACAGCTTATTATTTATGGAGACATCAGCTAAGACATCAATG
AATGTAAATGAAATATTTATGGCAATAGCTAAAAAGCTGCCAAAGAATGAACCACAGAATCCTGGTGCAA
ACTCAGCCAGAGGACGAGGAGTAGACCTTACTGAGCCTGCACAGCCAGCCAGAAGCCAGTGTTGTAGTAA
CTGA
